>Addgene plasmid #211879 | pGS383_tdTomato-18xGCN4-T2A-BSD Lenti | addgene full sequence | sequence record 424738 | Addgene NGS Result
CGCAAACCGCCTCTCCCCGCGCGTTGGCCGATTCATTAATGCAGCTGGCACGACAGGTTTCCCGACTGGA
AAGCGGGCAGTGAGCGCAACGCAATTAATGTGAGTTAGCTCACTCATTAGGCACCCCAGGCTTTACACTT
TATGCTTCCGGCTCGTATGTTGTGTGGAATTGTGAGCGGATAACAATTTCACACAGGAAACAGCTATGAC
CATGATTACGCCAAGCGCGCAATTAACCCTCACTAAAGGGAACAAAAGCTGGAGCTGCAAGCTTAATGTA
GTCTTATGCAATACTCTTGTAGTCTTGCAACATGGTAACGATGAGTTAGCAACATGCCTTACAAGGAGAG
AAAAAGCACCGTGCATGCCGATTGGTGGAAGTAAGGTGGTACGATCGTGCCTTATTAGGAAGGCAACAGA
CGGGTCTGACATGGATTGGACGAACCACTGAATTGCCGCATTGCAGAGATATTGTATTTAAGTGCCTAGC
TCGATACATAAACGGGTCTCTCTGGTTAGACCAGATCTGAGCCTGGGAGCTCTCTGGCTAACTAGGGAAC
CCACTGCTTAAGCCTCAATAAAGCTTGCCTTGAGTGCTTCAAGTAGTGTGTGCCCGTCTGTTGTGTGACT
CTGGTAACTAGAGATCCCTCAGACCCTTTTAGTCAGTGTGGAAAATCTCTAGCAGTGGCGCCCGAACAGG
GACTTGAAAGCGAAAGGGAAACCAGAGGAGCTCTCTCGACGCAGGACTCGGCTTGCTGAAGCGCGCACGG
CAAGAGGCGAGGGGCGGCGACTGGTGAGTACGCCAAAAATTTTGACTAGCGGAGGCTAGAAGGAGAGAGA
TGGGTGCGAGAGCGTCAGTATTAAGCGGGGGAGAATTAGATCGCGATGGGAAAAAATTCGGTTAAGGCCA
GGGGGAAAGAAAAAATATAAATTAAAACATATAGTATGGGCAAGCAGGGAGCTAGAACGATTCGCAGTTA
ATCCTGGCCTGTTAGAAACATCAGAAGGCTGTAGACAAATACTGGGACAGCTACAACCATCCCTTCAGAC
AGGATCAGAAGAACTTAGATCATTATATAATACAGTAGCAACCCTCTATTGTGTGCATCAAAGGATAGAG
ATAAAAGACACCAAGGAAGCTTTAGACAAGATAGAGGAAGAGCAAAACAAAAGTAAGACCACCGCACAGC
AAGCGGCCGGCCGCTGATCTTCAGACCTGGAGGAGGAGATATGAGGGACAATTGGAGAAGTGAATTATAT
AAATATAAAGTAGTAAAAATTGAACCATTAGGAGTAGCACCCACCAAGGCAAAGAGAAGAGTGGTGCAGA
GAGAAAAAAGAGCAGTGGGAATAGGAGCTTTGTTCCTTGGGTTCTTGGGAGCAGCAGGAAGCACTATGGG
CGCAGCGTCAATGACGCTGACGGTACAGGCCAGACAATTATTGTCTGGTATAGTGCAGCAGCAGAACAAT
TTGCTGAGGGCTATTGAGGCGCAACAGCATCTGTTGCAACTCACAGTCTGGGGCATCAAGCAGCTCCAGG
CAAGAATCCTGGCTGTGGAAAGATACCTAAAGGATCAACAGCTCCTGGGGATTTGGGGTTGCTCTGGAAA
ACTCATTTGCACCACTGCTGTGCCTTGGAATGCTAGTTGGAGTAATAAATCTCTGGAACAGATTTGGAAT
CACACGACCTGGATGGAGTGGGACAGAGAAATTAACAATTACACAAGCTTAATACACTCCTTAATTGAAG
AATCGCAAAACCAGCAAGAAAAGAATGAACAAGAATTATTGGAATTAGATAAATGGGCAAGTTTGTGGAA
TTGGTTTAACATAACAAATTGGCTGTGGTATATAAAATTATTCATAATGATAGTAGGAGGCTTGGTAGGT
TTAAGAATAGTTTTTGCTGTACTTTCTATAGTGAATAGAGTTAGGCAGGGATATTCACCATTATCGTTTC
AGACCCACCTCCCAACCCCGAGGGGACCCAGAGAGGGCCTATTTCCCATGATTCCTTCATATTTGCATAT
ACGATACAAGGCTGTTAGAGAGATAATTAGAATTAATTTGACTGTAAACACAAAGATATTAGTACAAAAT
ACGTGACGTAGAAAGTAATAATTTCTTGGGTAGTTTGCAGTTTTAAAATTATGTTTTAAAATGGACTATC
ATAAATTCTAGATCTTGAGACAAATGGCAGTATTCATCCACAATTTTAAAAGAAAAGGGGGGATTGGGGG
GTACAGTGCAGGGGAAAGAATAGTAGACATAATAGCAACAGACATACAAACTAAAGAATTACAAAAACAA
ATTACAAAAATTCAAAATTTTCGGGTTTATTACAGGGACAGCAGAGATCCACTTTGGCGCCGGCTCGTCG
AGTGGCTCCGGTGCCCGTCAGTGGGCAGAGCGCACATCGCCCACAGTCCCCGAGAAGTTGGGGGGAGGGG
TCGGCAATTGAACCGGTGCCTAGAGAAGGTGGCGCGGGGTAAACTGGGAAAGTGATGTCGTGTACTGGCT
CCGCCTTTTTCCCGAGGGTGGGGGAGAACCGTATATAAGTGCAGTAGTCGCCGTGAACGTTCTTTTTCGC
AACGGGTTTGCCGCCAGAACACAGGTGTCGTGACGCGGGATCCGATATCCGCCACCATGGTGAGCAAGGG
CGAGGAGGTCATCAAAGAGTTCATGCGCTTCAAGGTGCGCATGGAGGGCTCCATGAACGGCCACGAGTTC
GAGATCGAGGGCGAGGGCGAGGGCCGCCCCTACGAGGGCACCCAGACCGCCAAGCTGAAGGTGACCAAGG
GCGGCCCCCTGCCCTTCGCCTGGGACATCCTGTCCCCCCAGTTCATGTACGGCTCCAAGGCGTACGTGAA
GCACCCCGCCGACATCCCCGATTACAAGAAGCTGTCCTTCCCCGAGGGCTTCAAGTGGGAGCGCGTGATG
AACTTCGAGGACGGCGGTCTGGTGACCGTGACCCAGGACTCCTCCCTGCAGGACGGCACGCTGATCTACA
AGGTGAAGATGCGCGGCACCAACTTCCCCCCCGACGGCCCCGTAATGCAGAAGAAGACCATGGGCTGGGA
GGCCTCCACCGAGCGCCTGTACCCCCGCGACGGCGTGCTGAAGGGCGAGATCCACCAGGCCCTGAAGCTG
AAGGACGGCGGCCACTACCTGGTGGAGTTCAAGACCATCTACATGGCCAAGAAGCCCGTGCAACTGCCCG
GCTACTACTACGTGGACACCAAGCTGGACATCACCTCCCACAACGAGGACTACACCATCGTGGAACAGTA
CGAGCGCTCCGAGGGCCGCCACCACCTGTTCCTGGGGCATGGCACCGGCAGCACCGGCAGCGGCAGCTCC
GGCACCGCCTCCTCCGAGGACAACAACATGGCCGTCATCAAAGAGTTCATGCGCTTCAAGGTGCGCATGG
AGGGCTCCATGAACGGCCACGAGTTCGAGATCGAGGGCGAGGGCGAGGGCCGCCCCTACGAGGGCACCCA
GACCGCCAAGCTGAAGGTGACCAAGGGCGGCCCCCTGCCCTTCGCCTGGGACATCCTGTCCCCCCAGTTC
ATGTACGGCTCCAAGGCGTACGTGAAGCACCCCGCCGACATCCCCGATTACAAGAAGCTGTCCTTCCCCG
AGGGCTTCAAGTGGGAGCGCGTGATGAACTTCGAGGACGGCGGTCTGGTGACCGTGACCCAGGACTCCTC
CCTGCAGGACGGCACGCTGATCTACAAGGTGAAGATGCGCGGCACCAACTTCCCCCCCGACGGCCCCGTA
ATGCAGAAGAAGACCATGGGCTGGGAGGCCTCCACCGAGCGCCTGTACCCCCGCGACGGCGTGCTGAAGG
GCGAGATCCACCAGGCCCTGAAGCTGAAGGACGGCGGCCACTACCTGGTGGAGTTCAAGACCATCTACAT
GGCCAAGAAGCCCGTGCAACTGCCCGGCTACTACTACGTGGACACCAAGCTGGACATCACCTCCCACAAC
GAGGACTACACCATCGTGGAACAGTACGAGCGCTCCGAGGGCCGCCACCACCTGTTCCTGTACGGCATGG
ACGAGCTGTACAAGACCGGAGGGGATCGGTGGAGCTCCACCGGTGGCGGCCGCTCTAGAGAGAATCTTTA
TTTTCAGGGCGCCGCCAAATTCAAAGAAACCGCTGCTGCTAAATTCGAACGCCAGCACATGGACAGCGGA
GGTGGAGGTACTAGTCTCGAGGGTTCTGGAGGATTGTTGCCCAAAAACTACCACTTGGAGAACGAGGTCG
CAAGGTTGAAAAAATTGGTCGGTGAGCGTGGCGGCTCAGGCGGCCTTCTTCCAAAAAATTATCATCTTGA
AAATGAAGTTGCTAGACTTAAAAAACTTGTTGGAGAAAGAGGCGGGAGCGGCGGCCTGCTGCCCAAGAAC
TACCACCTGGAGAACGAGGTCGCCCGCCTGAAGAAGCTGGTCGGCGAGCGCGGTGGTTCTGGAGGTTTGC
TCCCAAAGAACTACCACTTGGAAAACGAAGTCGCAAGATTGAAGAAGTTGGTCGGTGAAAGAGGAGGAAG
CGGAGGATTATTACCTAAAAATTATCATTTGGAAAATGAAGTTGCTAGATTGAAGAAGTTGGTTGGAGAG
AGAGGGGGGTCTGGAGGACTACTACCGAAAAACTACCACCTAGAGAACGAGGTGGCCCGACTAAAAAAGC
TAGTGGGCGAGCGCGGCGGCAGTGGCGGCCTCCTCCCCAAGAATTACCACCTCGAAAATGAAGTAGCAAG
GCTCAAGAAGCTCGTAGGAGAAAGAGGTGGTTCCGGGGGACTCCTTCCAAAAAACTATCATCTTGAAAAC
GAAGTTGCACGTCTTAAAAAACTTGTTGGCGAACGTGGCGGCTCTGGCGGGCTGCTGCCCAAGAATTACC
ACCTGGAAAATGAAGTGGCCCGCCTGAAGAAGCTGGTGGGCGAACGCGGAGGCAGTGGAGGCCTACTACC
GAAGAACTACCACCTAGAGAACGAGGTGGCACGCCTAAAGAAGCTAGTGGGCGAGCGCGGCGGCTCGGGT
GGTTTATTACCTAAGAATTATCATTTAGAAAATGAAGTAGCTCGATTAAAGAAGTTAGTAGGTGAACGTG
GTGGGTCTGGTGGTCTTCTTCCGAAGAACTACCACCTTGAGAACGAGGTAGCTCGTCTTAAGAAACTTGT
AGGTGAGCGTGGTGGAAGCGGTGGTGGGCTGGCAAGCCACGTTTGGTGCCGGGAGCTGCATGTGTCAGAG
GAACTTTTGCCAAAGAATTATCATCTTGAGAACGAAGTGGCTCGTCTTAAGAAACTCGTAGGAGAAAGAG
GTGGCAGTGGAGGTCTGCTTCCCAAGAATTACCACCTGGAAAATGAGGTAGCTAGACTGAAAAAGCTCGT
AGGCGAGCGCGGGGGAAGTGGGGGATTGCTGCCAAAAAATTATCATTTGGAGAACGAAGTAGCACGACTA
AAGAAATTAGTTGGGGAGAGGGGGGGATCGGGTGGCTTACTCCCGAAAAATTATCATCTCGAAAACGAAG
TGGCTCGGCTAAAAAAGTTAGTTGGAGAGCGTGGCGGTTCTGGAGGCCTATTACCAAAAAACTACCACCT
CGAAAATGAGGTGGCACGCTTAAAAAAGCTGGTCGGAGAACGGGGAGGCAGTGGTGGCCTACTACCCAAG
AATTATCATCTTGAGAACGAGGTAGCGCGTTTGAAGAAGCTCGTCGGTGAAAGAGGTGGCTCAGGAGGGC
TGCTCCCAAAGGAATTCGAGGGCAGAGGAAGTCTTCTAACATGCGGTGACGTGGAGGAGAATCCCGGCCC
TATCGATATGGCCAAGCCTTTGTCTCAAGAAGAATCCACCCTCATTGAAAGAGCAACGGCTACAATCAAC
AGCATCCCCATCTCTGAAGACTACAGCGTCGCCAGCGCAGCTCTCTCTAGCGACGGCCGCATCTTCACTG
GTGTCAATGTATATCATTTTACTGGGGGACCTTGTGCAGAACTCGTGGTGCTGGGCACTGCTGCTGCTGC
GGCAGCTGGCAACCTGACTTGTATCGTCGCGATCGGAAATGAGAACAGGGGCATCTTGAGCCCCTGCGGA
CGGTGCCGACAGGTGCTTCTCGATCTGCATCCTGGGATCAAAGCCATAGTGAAGGACAGTGATGGACAGC
CGACGGCAGTTGGGATTCGTGAATTGCTGCCCTCTGGTTATGTGTGGGAGGGCTAAGGTACCACTAGTCC
CGGGATGCATAGCGCTACGCGTTAAGTCGACAATCAACCTCTGGATTACAAAATTTGTGAAAGATTGACT
GGTATTCTTAACTATGTTGCTCCTTTTACGCTATGTGGATACGCTGCTTTAATGCCTTTGTATCATGCTA
TTGCTTCCCGTATGGCTTTCATTTTCTCCTCCTTGTATAAATCCTGGTTGCTGTCTCTTTATGAGGAGTT
GTGGCCCGTTGTCAGGCAACGTGGCGTGGTGTGCACTGTGTTTGCTGACGCAACCCCCACTGGTTGGGGC
ATTGCCACCACCTGTCAGCTCCTTTCCGGGACTTTCGCTTTCCCCCTCCCTATTGCCACGGCGGAACTCA
TCGCCGCCTGCCTTGCCCGCTGCTGGACAGGGGCTCGGCTGTTGGGCACTGACAATTCCGTGGTGTTGTC
GGGGAAATCATCGTCCTTTCCTTGGCTGCTCGCCTGTGTTGCCACCTGGATTCTGCGCGGGACGTCCTTC
TGCTACGTCCCTTCGGCCCTCAATCCAGCGGACCTTCCTTCCCGCGGCCTGCTGCCGGCTCTGCGGCCTC
TTCCGCGTCTTCGCCTTCGCCCTCAGACGAGTCGGATCTCCCTTTGGGCCGCCTCCCCGCGTCGACTTTA
AGACCAATGACTTACAAGGCAGCTGTAGATCTTAGCCACTTTTTAAAAGAAAAGGGGGGACTGGAAGGGC
TAATTCACTCCCAACGAAGACAAGATCTGCTTTTTGCTTGTACTGGGTCTCTCTGGTTAGACCAGATCTG
AGCCTGGGAGCTCTCTGGCTAACTAGGGAACCCACTGCTTAAGCCTCAATAAAGCTTGCCTTGAGTGCTT
CAAGTAGTGTGTGCCCGTCTGTTGTGTGACTCTGGTAACTAGAGATCCCTCAGACCCTTTTAGTCAGTGT
GGAAAATCTCTAGCAGTACGTATAGTAGTTCATGTCATCTTATTATTCAGTATTTATAACTTGCAAAGAA
ATGAATATCAGAGAGTGAGAGGAACTTGTTTATTGCAGCTTATAATGGTTACAAATAAAGCAATAGCATC
ACAAATTTCACAAATAAAGCATTTTTTTCACTGCATTCTAGTTGTGGTTTGTCCAAACTCATCAATGTAT
CTTATCATGTCTGGCTCTAGCTATCCCGCCCCTAACTCCGCCCATCCCGCCCCTAACTCCGCCCAGTTCC
GCCCATTCTCCGCCCCATGGCTGACTAATTTTTTTTATTTATGCAGAGGCCGAGGCCGCCTCGGCCTCTG
AGCTATTCCAGAAGTAGTGAGGAGGCTTTTTTGGAGGCCTAGGGACGTACCCAATTCGCCCTATAGTGAG
TCGTATTACGCGCGCTCACTGGCCGTCGTTTTACAACGTCGTGACTGGGAAAACCCTGGCGTTACCCAAC
TTAATCGCCTTGCAGCACATCCCCCTTTCGCCAGCTGGCGTAATAGCGAAGAGGCCCGCACCGATCGCCC
TTCCCAACAGTTGCGCAGCCTGAATGGCGAATGGG
[124 nt withheld, positions 7736-7859]
C
[91 nt withheld, positions 7861-7951]
A
[49 nt withheld, positions 7953-8001]
CCTTTGACGTTGGAGTCCACGTTCTTT
[37 nt withheld, positions 8029-8065]
ACCCTATCTCGGTCTATTCTTTTGATTTATAAGGGATTTTGCCGATTTCGGCCTATTGGTTAAAAAATGA
GCTGATTTAACAAAAATTTAACGCGAATTTTAACAAAATATTAACGCTTACAATTTAGGTGGCACTTTTC
GGGGAAATGTGCGCGGAACCCCTATTTGTTTATTTTTCTAAATACATTCAAATATGTATCCGCTCATGAG
ACAATAACCCTGATAAATGCTTCAATAATATTGAAAAAGGAAGAGTATGAGTATTCAACATTTCCGTGTC
GCCCTTATTCCCTTTTTTGCGGCATTTTGCCTTCCTGTTTTTGCTCACCCAGAAACGCTGGTGAAAGTAA
AAGATGCTGAAGATCAGTTGGGTGCACGAGTGGGTTACATCGAACTGGATCTCAACAGCGGTAAGATCCT
TGAGAGTTTTCGCCCCGAAGAACGTTTTCCAATGATGAGCACTTTTAAAGTTCTGCTATGTGGCGCGGTA
TTATCCCGTATTGACGCCGGGCAAGAGCAACTCGGTCGCCGCATACACTATTCTCAGAATGACTTGGTTG
AGTACTCACCAGTCACAGAAAAGCATCTTACGGATGGCATGACAGTAAGAGAATTATGCAGTGCTGCCAT
AACCATGAGTGATAACACTGCGGCCAACTTACTTCTGACAACGATCGGAGGACCGAAGGAGCTAACCGCT
TTTTTGCACAACATGGGGGATCATGTAACTCGCCTTGATCGTTGGGAACCGGAGCTGAATGAAGCCATAC
CAAACGACGAGCGTGACACCACGATGCCTGTAGCAATGGCAACAACGTTGCGCAAACTATTAACTGGCGA
ACTACTTACTCTAGCTTCCCGGCAACAATTAATAGACTGGATGGAGGCGGATAAAGTTGCAGGACCACTT
CTGCGCTCGGCCCTTCCGGCTGGCTGGTTTATTGCTGATAAATCTGGAGCCGGTGAGCGTGGGTCTCGCG
GTATCATTGCAGCACTGGGGCCAGATGGTAAGCCCTCCCGTATCGTAGTTATCTACACGACGGGGAGTCA
GGCAACTATGGATGAACGAAATAGACAGATCGCTGAGATAGGTGCCTCACTGATTAAGCATTGGTAACTG
TCAGACCAAGTTTACTCATATATACTTTAGATTGATTTAAAACTTCATTTTTAATTTAAAAGGATCTAGG
TGAAGATCCTTTTTGATAATCTCATGACCAAAATCCCTTAACGTGAGTTTTCGTTCCACTGAGCGTCAGA
CCCCGTAGAAAAGATCAAAGGATCTTCTTGAGATCCTTTTTTTCTGCGCGTAATCTGCTGCTTGCAAACA
AAAAAACCACCGCTACCAGCGGTGGTTTGTTTGCCGGATCAAGAGCTACCAACTCTTTTTCCGAAGGTAA
CTGGCTTCAGCAGAGCGCAGATACCAAATACTGTTCTTCTAGTGTAGCCGTAGTTAGGCCACCACTTCAA
GAACTCTGTAGCACCGCCTACATACCTCGCTCTGCTAATCCTGTTACCAGTGGCTGCTGCCAGTGGCGAT
AAGTCGTGTCTTACCGGGTTGGACTCAAGACGATAGTTACCGGATAAGGCGCAGCGGTCGGGCTGAACGG
GGGGTTCGTGCACACAGCCCAGCTTGGAGCGAACGACCTACACCGAACTGAGATACCTACAGCGTGAGCT
ATGAGAAAGCGCCACGCTTCCCGAAGGGAGAAAGGCGGACAGGTATCCGGTAAGCGGCAGGGTCGGAACA
GGAGAGCGCACGAGGGAGCTTCCAGGGGGAAACGCCTGGTATCTTTATAGTCCTGTCGGGTTTCGCCACC
TCTGACTTGAGCGTCGATTTTTGTGATGCTCGTCAGGGGGGCGGAGCCTATGGAAAAACGCCAGCAACGC
GGCCTTTTTACGGTTCCTGGCCTTTTGCTGGCCTTTTGCTCACATGTTCTTTCCTGCGTTATCCCCTGAT
TCTGTGGATAACCGTATTACCGCCTTTGAGTGAGCTGATACCGCTCGCCGCAGCCGAACGACCGAGCGCA
GCGAGTCAGTGAGCGAGGAAGCGGAAGAGCGCCCAATA
Features (pLannotate 1.2.2; 36 found; start..end, strand, type, name):
     96..117     +  protein_bind   CAP binding site: CAP binding activates transcription in the presence of cAMP. E. coli catabolite activator protein
    132..162     +  promoter       lac promoter: promoter for the E. coli lac operon
    170..186     +  protein_bind   lac operator: The lac repressor binds to the lac operator to inhibit transcription in E. coli. This inhibition can be relieved by adding lactose or isopropyl-β-D-thiogalactopyranoside (IPTG). lac repressor encoded by lacI
    231..249     +  promoter       T3 promoter: promoter for bacteriophage T3 RNA polymerase
    277..503     +  promoter       RSV promoter: Rous sarcoma virus enhancer/promoter
    504..684     +  LTR            5' LTR (truncated): truncated 5' long terminal repeat (LTR) from HIV-1
    731..856     +  misc_feature   HIV-1 Ψ: packaging signal of human immunodeficiency virus type 1
    840..1178    +  CDS            HIV-1 gag (fragment): gag protein from human immunodeficiency virus 1; gag
   1353..1586    +  misc_feature   RRE: The Rev response element (RRE) of HIV-1 allows for Rev-dependent mRNA export from the nucleus to the cytoplasm.
   1963..1989    +  CDS            Rev (fragment): human immunodeficiency virus 1 (HIV-1) Rev protein; rev; enhances nuclear export of unspliced and incompletely spliced viral mRNAs
   1993..2173    +  promoter       U6 promoter (fragment): RNA polymerase III promoter for human U6 snRNA
   2214..2331    +  misc_feature   cPPT/CTS: central polypurine tract and central termination sequence of HIV-1
   2403..2614    +  promoter       EF-1α core promoter: core promoter for human elongation factor EF-1α
   2647..4074    +  CDS            tdTomato: tdTomato is a basic (constitutively fluorescent) orange fluorescent protein published in 2004, derived from Discosoma sp.. It is reported to be a somewhat slowly-maturing tandem dimer with low acid sensitivity.
   4101..4119    +  misc_feature   MCS (fragment): pBluescript multiple cloning site
   4120..4139    +  CDS            capTEV™ (fragment): composite tag for in vivo biotinylation, TEV protease cleavage, and 6xHis tagging
   4153..4197    +  CDS            S-Tag: affinity and epitope tag derived from pancreatic ribonuclease A
   4234..4299    +  CDS            GCN4 (fragment): GCN4_YEAST - Also known as AAS101 From Saccharomyces cerevisiae (strain ATCC 204508 / S288c) (Baker's yeast).
   4396..4461    +  CDS            GCN4_v1: GCN4 peptide that allows binding to an scFv-GFP fusion protein (Tanenbaum et al., 2014)
   5134..5159    +  CDS            GCN4_v1 (fragment): GCN4 peptide that allows binding to an scFv-GFP fusion protein (Tanenbaum et al., 2014)
   5206..5228    +  CDS            GST (fragment): glutathione S-transferase from Schistosoma japonicum
   5263..5304    +  CDS            GCN4_v4 (fragment): GCN4 peptide optimized to improve solubility while preserving binding to an scFv-GFP fusion protein (Tanenbaum et al., 2014)
   5667..5690    +  CDS            GCN4_v4 (fragment): GCN4 peptide optimized to improve solubility while preserving binding to an scFv-GFP fusion protein (Tanenbaum et al., 2014)
   5818..6216    +  CDS            BSD: blasticidin S deaminase; Aspergillus terreus BSD; confers resistance to blasticidin
   6262..6850    +  misc_feature   WPRE: woodchuck hepatitis virus posttranscriptional regulatory element
   6901..6920    +  misc_feature   cPPT/CTS (fragment): central polypurine tract and central termination sequence of HIV-1
   6922..7155    +  LTR            3' LTR (ΔU3): self-inactivating 3' long terminal repeat (LTR) from HIV-1
   7233..7354    +  polyA_signal   SV40 poly(A) signal: SV40 polyadenylation signal
   7394..7529    +  rep_origin     SV40 ori: SV40 origin of replication
   7550..7568    -  promoter       T7 promoter: promoter for bacteriophage T7 RNA polymerase
   7576..7731    +  CDS            lacZα (fragment): LacZα fragment of β-galactosidase; lacZ fragment
   7736..8164    +  rep_origin     f1 ori (sequence partly withheld): f1 bacteriophage origin of replication; arrow indicates direction of (+) strand synthesis
   8217..8321    +  promoter       AmpR promoter: bla
   8322..9182    +  CDS            AmpR: β-lactamase; bla; confers resistance to ampicillin, carbenicillin, and related antibiotics
   9353..9941    +  rep_origin     ori: high-copy-number ColE1/pMB1/pBR322/pUC origin of replication
  10124..83      +  CDS            lacI (fragment) (across the origin): lac repressor; lacI; The lac repressor binds to the lac operator to inhibit transcription in E. coli. This inhibition can be relieved by adding lactose or isopropyl-β-D-thiogalactopyranoside (IPTG).
