[The description below was written by a language model from this plasmid's Addgene catalogue record and pLannotate feature annotations shown in this document.]
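Description:
pGS383_tdTomato-18xGCN4-T2A-BSD Lenti is a third-generation-style, self-inactivating HIV-1 lentiviral transfer plasmid on a pLenti backbone, built to deliver a synthetic array of 18 GCN4 peptide epitopes into mammalian cells. In bacteria it is maintained as a high-copy plasmid through a ColE1/pUC-type origin with ampicillin resistance (AmpR). An f1 origin and remnants of lac/lacZα cloning elements are also present. The viral portion begins with an RSV promoter fused to a truncated 5' LTR, which drives Tat-independent genomic RNA production in packaging cells. This is followed by the Ψ packaging signal with a gag fragment, the RRE for Rev-dependent nuclear export, and the cPPT/CTS. It ends with a WPRE that enhances transcript expression and a ΔU3 3' LTR that inactivates the viral promoter after integration. An SV40 poly(A) signal and SV40 origin lie downstream of the 3' LTR. A partial U6 promoter is also annotated, but no associated small-RNA cassette is recorded.

The payload is a single open reading frame expressed from an EF-1α core promoter. The red-orange tandem-dimer fluorescent protein tdTomato comes first, then a short linker region containing an S-Tag, then the repeated GCN4 peptide array. The annotation software detects the array only as scattered GCN4_v1 and GCN4_v4 matches, as is common for repetitive sequence. According to the plasmid name, a T2A self-cleaving peptide separates this fusion from blasticidin S deaminase (BSD), although the T2A itself is not annotated. Transduced cells can therefore be selected with blasticidin and identified by fluorescence. GCN4 peptide arrays of this kind are the scaffold of the SunTag system, recruiting multiple copies of an scFv-fused protein. The record states the purpose only as 18xGCN4pep transgene expression.
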