Addgene plasmid #211879: pGS383_tdTomato-18xGCN4-T2A-BSD Lenti
Purpose: 18xGCN4pep transgene expression
Depositing lab: Iain Cheeseman. Depositing organization: Whitehead Institute for Biomedical Research.
Backbone
  Vector backbone: pLenti
  Vector type: Lentiviral
  Selectable markers: Blasticidin
Growth in bacteria
  Bacterial resistance: Ampicillin, 100 μg/mL
  Growth temperature: 37°C
  Growth strain: NEB Stable
  Copy number: High Copy
Gene/Insert
  Gene/Insert name: 18xGCN4pep
  Species: Synthetic
  Mutation: N/A
  Cloning method: Restriction Enzyme; 5′ cloning site Unknown (unknown if destroyed)
Terms and licenses: Academic/Nonprofit Terms; Industry Terms: Not Available to Industry
How to cite: pGS383_tdTomato-18xGCN4-T2A-BSD Lenti was a gift from Iain Cheeseman (Addgene plasmid # 211879 ; http://n2t.net/addgene:211879 ; RRID:Addgene_211879)
